>Addgene plasmid #122940 | pSV_243 | depositor full sequence | sequence record 234494 | pSV_243 sequence 5576 bps
GACGAAAGGGCCTCGTGATACGCCTATTTTTATAGGTTAATGTCATGATAATAATGGTTTCTTAGACGTC
AGGTGGCACTTTTCGGGGAAATGTGCGCGGAACCCCTATTTGTTTATTTTTCTAAATACATTCAAATATG
TATCCGCTCATGAGACAATAACCCTGATAAATGCTTCAATAATATTGAAAAAGGAAGAGTATGAGTATTC
AACATTTCCGTGTCGCCCTTATTCCCTTTTTTGCGGCATTTTGCCTTCCTGTTTTTGCTCACCCAGAAAC
GCTGGTGAAAGTAAAAGATGCTGAAGATCAGTTGGGTGCACGAGTGGGTTACATCGAACTGGATCTCAAC
AGCGGTAAGATCCTTGAGAGTTTTCGCCCCGAAGAACGTTTTCCAATGATGAGCACTTTTAAAGTTCTGC
TATGTGGCGCGGTATTATCCCGTATTGACGCCGGGCAAGAGCAACTCGGTCGCCGCATACACTATTCTCA
GAATGACTTGGTTGAGTACTCACCAGTCACAGAAAAGCATCTTACGGATGGCATGACAGTAAGAGAATTA
TGCAGTGCTGCCATAACCATGAGTGATAACACTGCGGCCAACTTACTTCTGACAACGATCGGAGGACCGA
AGGAGCTAACCGCTTTTTTGCACAACATGGGGGATCATGTAACTCGCCTTGATCGTTGGGAACCGGAGCT
GAATGAAGCCATACCAAACGACGAGCGTGACACCACGATGCCTGTAGCAATGGCAACAACGTTGCGCAAA
CTATTAACTGGCGAACTACTTACTCTAGCTTCCCGGCAACAATTAATAGACTGGATGGAGGCGGATAAAG
TTGCAGGACCACTTCTGCGCTCGGCCCTTCCGGCTGGCTGGTTTATTGCTGATAAATCTGGAGCCGGTGA
GCGTGGGTCTCGCGGTATCATTGCAGCACTGGGGCCAGATGGTAAGCCCTCCCGTATCGTAGTTATCTAC
ACGACGGGGAGTCAGGCAACTATGGATGAACGAAATAGACAGATCGCTGAGATAGGTGCCTCACTGATTA
AGCATTGGTAACTGTCAGACCAAGTTTACTCATATATACTTTAGATTGATTTAAAACTTCATTTTTAATT
TAAAAGGATCTAGGTGAAGATCCTTTTTGATAATCTCATGACCAAAATCCCTTAACGTGAGTTTTCGTTC
CACTGAGCGTCAGACCCCGTAGAAAAGATCAAAGGATCTTCTTGAGATCCTTTTTTTCTGCGCGTAATCT
GCTGCTTGCAAACAAAAAAACCACCGCTACCAGCGGTGGTTTGTTTGCCGGATCAAGAGCTACCAACTCT
TTTTCCGAAGGTAACTGGCTTCAGCAGAGCGCAGATACCAAATACTGTTCTTCTAGTGTAGCCGTAGTTA
GGCCACCACTTCAAGAACTCTGTAGCACCGCCTACATACCTCGCTCTGCTAATCCTGTTACCAGTGGCTG
CTGCCAGTGGCGATAAGTCGTGTCTTACCGGGTTGGACTCAAGACGATAGTTACCGGATAAGGCGCAGCG
GTCGGGCTGAACGGGGGGTTCGTGCACACAGCCCAGCTTGGAGCGAACGACCTACACCGAACTGAGATAC
CTACAGCGTGAGCTATGAGAAAGCGCCACGCTTCCCGAAGGGAGAAAGGCGGACAGGTATCCGGTAAGCG
GCAGGGTCGGAACAGGAGAGCGCACGAGGGAGCTTCCAGGGGGAAACGCCTGGTATCTTTATAGTCCTGT
CGGGTTTCGCCACCTCTGACTTGAGCGTCGATTTTTGTGATGCTCGTCAGGGGGGCGGAGCCTATGGAAA
AACGCCAGCAACGCGGCCTTTTTACGGTTCCTGGCCTTTTGCTGGCCTTTTGCTCACATGTTCTTTCCTG
CGTTATCCCCTGATTCTGTGGATAACCGTATTACCGCCTTTGAGTGAGCTGATACCGCTCGCCGCAGCCG
AACGACCGAGCGCAGCGAGTCAGTGAGCGAGGAAGCGGAAGAGCGCCCAATACGCAAACCGCCTCTCCCC
GCGCGTTGGCCGATTCATTAATGCAGCTGGCACGACAGGTTTCCCGACTGGAAAGCGGGCAGTGAGCGCA
ACGCAATTAATGTGAGTTAGCTCACTCATTAGGCACCCCAGGCTTTACACTTTATGCTTCCGGCTCGTAT
GTTGTGTGGAATTGTGAGCGGATAACAATTTCACACAGGAAACAGCTATGACCATGATTACGCCAAGCTC
GAAATTAACCCTCACTAAAGGGAACAAAAGCTGGTACCGGGCCCCCCCTCGAGGTCGACGGTATCGATAA
GCTTGATATCGAATTCCTGCAGCCCGGGGGATCCACTAGTCGCAGGTTCATTTATCTATGGGACTTCTGG
TAAGGAACTGAAGGCGAAGGAGGAACAATTGAAGGAGAAAGCCAAGATGAGAGAAAAGTTATGGATCCAA
GAGCTGGAGAGAAGGGAGGAAGAAACGGAGGCAAGGAGAAAAAGAGCCGAATTGGCAAGAATGAAGACCC
TTGAGAACGAAGAGGAAATCAAGAACTTAGAAAAGGAACTAAGCGACCTGGAAAATAAGCTTGGAAAGAA
GTAATTTGGCTCTTCGATTTGCTGTAAATAAATTATGATGAGAGACAAAAGAATGAACAGCTAATTTCGA
CTGTAATGAAGAAATGTAATAAAAAAATTCATGATGCTATGTCCAGTATTCAAGAAAAATAATTACAAAA
TAACAGCGTACATATGAATATTCTTTGTTTTTATCTTGTATAACTATCACTTAAAACATATTTATATCGA
TAGGTAAATGCTATTCCCTATCAGTGATAGAGAATCAATCGCTCTATTTACTTGATTTTTAATATGTGGG
TTTTTTTTTGCTTGACACATACGTCCCTATCAGTGATAGAGATAACGGTAATTGCCAGCTAACGATCGGT
ACAATTTTCAGAAAAATTGAAACAGAGAGAATCCACCAAATATTCAATTGCAAGGTGACGTACTTCAGAT
AAACACTTTATTGTACCATCTTAAGCGGCTATATAAAGTGTCATATACACCCTTCACCAAATACGCAACA
TGTCTGAATATCTAGCTCAGACGCCCTGCAAATTTACTATATGGTCAAGCGAAATAGACCTAATCAGAAC
AAACGTATGTTTGATTTATCTTACTGTGGCCAGATCGGCCTTTCAGTACTTCTAAGGTTTTATACTAACT
TCTTTTATTGATCGTTGTAAACTACGGTAACAATTATGTATCAACAGCTGTTGGTGAACGCTCACCCTTT
AAGCACGGTTGGGCGACTACTTCAATATATCCATTATCAAATATACAAGCAATTAAGAGCTATCTATCAA
CCAGAGGAACAGTGCACGAACTCGGAAATACCTCACACACCCTTAAATAGTATCAACACTTACTTCCTAA
GTTACGAAGGCAGAGAGTTATCTGCAGATCTAACGTGTTTATTAAAGGACATCACGTCATCTAGCCACCC
AGATTCGAACCATTTCATAAGACTACAACTGGAAAAGCGTACTTCTCCTTCCGGTTCAGCAGCGGCCGCC
ACCGCGGTGGAGCTCCAATTCGCCCTATAGTGAGTCGTATTACAATTCACTGGCCGTCGTTTTACAACGT
CGTGACTGGGAAAACCCTGGCGTTACCCAACTTAATCGCCTTGCAGCACATCCCCCTTTCGCCAGCTGGC
GTAATAGCGAAGAGGCCCGCACCGATCGCCCTTCCCAACAGTTGCGCAGCCTGAATGGCGAATGG
[124 nt withheld, positions 3776-3899]
C
[91 nt withheld, positions 3901-3991]
A
[49 nt withheld, positions 3993-4041]
CCTTTGACGTTGGAGTCCACGTTCTTT
[37 nt withheld, positions 4069-4105]
ACCCTATCTCGGTCTATTCTTTTGATTTATAAGGGATTTTGCCGATTTCGGCCTATTGGTTAAAAAATGA
GCTGATTTAACAAAAATTTAACGCGAATTTTAACAAAATATTAACGCTTACAATTTCCTGATGCGGTATT
TTCTCCTTACGCATCTGTGCGGTATTTCACACCGCATAGGGTAATAACTGATATAATTAAATTGAAGCTC
TAATTTGTGAGTTTAGTATACATGCATTTACTTATAATACAGTTTTTTAGTTTTGCTGGCCGCATCTTCT
CAAATATGCTTCCCAGCCTGCTTTTCTGTAACGTTCACCCTCTACCTTAGCATCCCTTCCCTTTGCAAAT
AGTCCTCTTCCAACAATAATAATGTCAGATCCTGTAGAGACCACATCATCCACGGTTCTATACTGTTGAC
CCAATGCGTCTCCCTTGTCATCTAAACCCACACCGGGTGTCATAATCAACCAATCGTAACCTTCATCTCT
TCCACCCATGTCTCTTTGAGCAATAAAGCCGATAACAAAATCTTTGTCGCTCTTCGCAATGTCAACAGTA
CCCTTAGTATATTCTCCAGTAGATAGGGAGCCCTTGCATGACAATTCTGCTAACATCAAAAGGCCTCTAG
GTTCCTTTGTTACTTCTTCTGCCGCCTGCTTCAAACCGCTAACAATACCTGGGCCCACCACACCGTGTGC
ATTCGTAATGTCTGCCCATTCTGCTATTCTGTATACACCCGCAGAGTACTGCAATTTGACTGTATTACCA
ATGTCAGCAAATTTTCTGTCTTCGAAGAGTAAAAAATTGTACTTGGCGGATAATGCCTTTAGCGGCTTAA
CTGTGCCCTCCATGGAAAAATCAGTCAAGATATCCACATGTGTTTTTAGTAAACAAATTTTGGGACCTAA
TGCTTCAACTAACTCCAGTAATTCCTTGGTGGTACGAACATCCAATGAAGCACACAAGTTTGTTTGCTTT
TCGTGCATGATATTAAATAGCTTGGCAGCAACAGGACTAGGATGAGTAGCAGCACGTTCCTTATATGTAG
CTTTCGACATGATTTATCTTCGTTTCCTGCAGGTTTTTGTTCTGTGCAGTTGGGTTAAGAATACTGGGCA
ATTTCATGTTTCTTCAACACTACATATGCGTATATATACCAATCTAAGTCTGTGCTCCTTCCTTCGTTCT
TCCTTCTGTTCGGAGATTACCGAATCAAAAAAATTTCAAGGAAACCGAAATCAAAAAAAAGAATAAAAAA
AAAATGATGAATTGAAAAGGTGGTATATGGTGCACTCTCAGTACAATCTGCTCTGATGCCGCATAGTTAA
GCCAGCCCCGACACCCGCCAACACCCGCTGACGCGCCCTGACGGGCTTGTCTGCTCCCGGCATCCGCTTA
CAGACAAGCTGTGACCGTCTCCGGGAGCTGCATGTGTCAGAGGTTTTCACCGTCATCACCGAAACGCGCG
A
Features (pLannotate 1.2.2; 22 found; start..end, strand, type, name):
     96..200     +  promoter       AmpR promoter: bla
    201..1061    +  CDS            AmpR: β-lactamase; bla; confers resistance to ampicillin, carbenicillin, and related antibiotics
   1232..1820    +  rep_origin     ori: high-copy-number ColE1/pMB1/pBR322/pUC origin of replication
   2003..2095    +  CDS            lacI (fragment): lac repressor; lacI; The lac repressor binds to the lac operator to inhibit transcription in E. coli. This inhibition can be relieved by adding lactose or isopropyl-β-D-thiogalactopyranoside (IPTG).
   2108..2129    +  protein_bind   CAP binding site: CAP binding activates transcription in the presence of cAMP. E. coli catabolite activator protein
   2144..2174    +  promoter       lac promoter: promoter for the E. coli lac operon
   2182..2198    +  protein_bind   lac operator: The lac repressor binds to the lac operator to inhibit transcription in E. coli. This inhibition can be relieved by adding lactose or isopropyl-β-D-thiogalactopyranoside (IPTG). lac repressor encoded by lacI
   2243..2261    +  promoter       T3 promoter: promoter for bacteriophage T3 RNA polymerase
   2273..2350    -  misc_feature   MCS (fragment): pBluescript multiple cloning site
   2346..2591    +  CDS            RCF1 (fragment): RCF1_YEAST - Also known as AIM31. Experimental evidence at protein level: Swiss-Prot protein existence level 1. Assembly factor that plays a role in the assembly of the respiratory chain supercomplexes (SCs) composed of ubiquinol-cytochrome c oxidoreductase (cytochrome b-c1 complex, complex III, CIII) and cytochrome c oxidase (complex IV, CIV). Involved in the recruitment of COX13 and RCF2 into cytochrome c oxidase. May also be required for late-stage assembly of the COX12 and COX13 subunits (PubMed:22342701, PubMed:22405070, PubMed:22310663). Required for the generation and maintenance of a n
   2815..2834    +  promoter       tight TRE promoter (fragment): Tet-responsive promoter PTight, consisting of seven tet operator sequences followed by the minimal CMV promoter
   2894..2914    +  promoter       PLtetO-1 promoter (fragment): modified phage lambda PL promoter with tet operator sites (Lutz and Bujard, 1997)
   3268..3561    +  CDS            USA1 (fragment): USA1_YEAST - Experimental evidence at protein level: Swiss-Prot protein existence level 1. Scaffold protein of the endoplasmic reticulum-associated degradation (ERAD) (also known as endoplasmic reticulum quality control, ERQC) pathway involved in ubiquitin-dependent degradation of misfolded endoplasmic reticulum proteins. Component of the HRD1 ubiquitin ligase complex, which is part of the ERAD-L and ERAD-M pathways responsible for the rapid degradation of soluble lumenal and membrane proteins with misfolded lumenal domains (ERAD-L), or ER- membrane proteins with misfolded transmembrane domain
   3561..3585    -  misc_feature   MCS (fragment): pBluescript multiple cloning site
   3594..3612    -  promoter       T7 promoter: promoter for bacteriophage T7 RNA polymerase
   3615..3772    +  CDS            lacZα (fragment): LacZα fragment of β-galactosidase; lacZ fragment
   3776..4204    +  rep_origin     f1 ori (sequence partly withheld): f1 bacteriophage origin of replication; arrow indicates direction of (+) strand synthesis
   4232..4283    -  misc_feature   bom (fragment): basis of mobility region from pBR322
   4362..5165    -  CDS            URA3: orotidine-5'-phosphate decarboxylase, required for uracil biosynthesis; S. cerevisiae URA3; yeast auxotrophic marker, counterselectable with 5-fluoroorotic acid (5-FOA)
   5166..5381    -  promoter       URA3 promoter: S. cerevisiae URA3
   5390..5440    -  misc_feature   bom (fragment): basis of mobility region from pBR322
   5542..1       -  CDS            rop (fragment) (across the origin): Rop protein, which maintains plasmids at low copy number; rop
