>Addgene plasmid #122940 | pSV_243 | addgene full sequence | sequence record 241011 | Addgene NGS Result
AATTTCACACAGGAAACAGCTATGACCATGATTACGCCAAGCTCGAAATTAACCCTCACTAAAGGGAACA
AAAGCTGGTACCGGGCCCCCCCTCGAGGTCGACGGTATCGATAAGCTTGATATCGAATTCCTGCAGCCCG
GGGGATCCACTAGTCGCAGGTTCATTTATCTATGGGACTTCTGGTAAGGAACTGAAGGCGAAGGAGGAAC
AATTGAAGGAGAAAGCCAAGATGAGAGAAAAGTTATGGATCCAAGAGCTGGAGAGAAGGGAGGAAGAAAC
GGAGGCAAGGAGAAAAAGAGCCGAATTGGCAAGAATGAAGACCCTTGAGAACGAAGAGGAAATCAAGAAC
TTAGAAAAGGAACTAAGCGACCTGGAAAATAAGCTTGGAAAGAAGTAATTTGGCTCTTCGATTTGCTGTA
AATAAATTATGATGAGAGACAAAAGAATGAACAGCTAATTTCGACTGTAATGAAGAAATGTAATAAAAAA
ATTCATGATGCTATGTCCAGTATTCAAGAAAAATAATTACAAAATAACAGCGTACATATGAATATTCTTT
GTTTTTATCTTGTATAACTATCACTTAAAACATATTTATATCGATAGGTAAATGCTATTCCCTATCAGTG
ATAGAGAATCAATCGCTCTATTTACTTGATTTTTAATATGTGGGTTTTTTTTTGCTTGACACATACGTCC
CTATCAGTGATAGAGATAACGGTAATTGCCAGCTAACGATCGGTACAATTTTCAGAAAAATTGAAACAGA
GAGAATCCACCAAATATTCAATTGCAAGGTGACGTACTTCAGATAAACACTTTATTGTACCATCTTAAGC
GGCTATATAAAGTGTCATATACACCCTTCACCAAATACGCAACATGTCTGAATATCTAGCTCAGACGCCC
TGCAAATTTACTATATGGTCAAGCGAAATAGACCTAATCAGAACAAACGTATGTTTGATTTATCTTACTG
TGGCCAGATCGGCCTTTCAGTACTTCTAAGGTTTTATACTAACTTCTTTTATTGATCGTTGTAAACTACG
GTAACAATTATGTATCAACAGCTGTTGGTGAACGCTCACCCTTTAAGCACGGTTGGGCGACTACTTCAAT
ATATCCATTATCAAATATACAAGCAATTAAGAGCTATCTATCAACCAGAGGAACAGTGCACGAACTCGGA
AATACCTCACACACCCTTAAATAGTATCAACACTTACTTCCTAAGTTACGAAGGCAGAGAGTTATCTGCA
GATCTAACGTGTTTATTAAAGGACATCACGTCATCTAGCCACCCAGATTCGAACCATTTCATAAGACTAC
AACTGGAAAAGCGTACTTCTCCTTCCGGTTCAGCAGCGGCCGCCACCGCGGTGGAGCTCCAATTCGCCCT
ATAGTGAGTCGTATTACAATTCACTGGCCGTCGTTTTACAACGTCGTGACTGGGAAAACCCTGGCGTTAC
CCAACTTAATCGCCTTGCAGCACATCCCCCTTTCGCCAGCTGGCGTAATAGCGAAGAGGCCCGCACCGAT
CGCCCTTCCCAACAGTTGCGCAGCCTGAATGGCGAATGG
[124 nt withheld, positions 1580-1703]
C
[91 nt withheld, positions 1705-1795]
A
[49 nt withheld, positions 1797-1845]
CCTTTGACGTTGGAGTCCACGTTCTTT
[37 nt withheld, positions 1873-1909]
ACCCTATCTCGGTCTATTCTTTTGATTTATAAGGGATTTTGCCGATTTCGGCCTATTGGTTAAAAAATGA
GCTGATTTAACAAAAATTTAACGCGAATTTTAACAAAATATTAACGCTTACAATTTCCTGATGCGGTATT
TTCTCCTTACGCATCTGTGCGGTATTTCACACCGCATAGGGTAATAACTGATATAATTAAATTGAAGCTC
TAATTTGTGAGTTTAGTATACATGCATTTACTTATAATACAGTTTTTTAGTTTTGCTGGCCGCATCTTCT
CAAATATGCTTCCCAGCCTGCTTTTCTGTAACGTTCACCCTCTACCTTAGCATCCCTTCCCTTTGCAAAT
AGTCCTCTTCCAACAATAATAATGTCAGATCCTGTAGAGACCACATCATCCACGGTTCTATACTGTTGAC
CCAATGCGTCTCCCTTGTCATCTAAACCCACACCGGGTGTCATAATCAACCAATCGTAACCTTCATCTCT
TCCACCCATGTCTCTTTGAGCAATAAAGCCGATAACAAAATCTTTGTCGCTCTTCGCAATGTCAACAGTA
CCCTTAGTATATTCTCCAGTAGATAGGGAGCCCTTGCATGACAATTCTGCTAACATCAAAAGGCCTCTAG
GTTCCTTTGTTACTTCTTCTGCCGCCTGCTTCAAACCGCTAACAATACCTGGGCCCACCACACCGTGTGC
ATTCGTAATGTCTGCCCATTCTGCTATTCTGTATACACCCGCAGAGTACTGCAATTTGACTGTATTACCA
ATGTCAGCAAATTTTCTGTCTTCGAAGAGTAAAAAATTGTACTTGGCGGATAATGCCTTTAGCGGCTTAA
CTGTGCCCTCCATGGAAAAATCAGTCAAGATATCCACATGTGTTTTTAGTAAACAAATTTTGGGACCTAA
TGCTTCAACTAACTCCAGTAATTCCTTGGTGGTACGAACATCCAATGAAGCACACAAGTTTGTTTGCTTT
TCGTGCATGATATTAAATAGCTTGGCAGCAACAGGACTAGGATGAGTAGCAGCACGTTCCTTATATGTAG
CTTTCGACATGATTTATCTTCGTTTCCTGCAGGTTTTTGTTCTGTGCAGTTGGGTTAAGAATACTGGGCA
ATTTCATGTTTCTTCAACACTACATATGCGTATATATACCAATCTAAGTCTGTGCTCCTTCCTTCGTTCT
TCCTTCTGTTCGGAGATTACCGAATCAAAAAAATTTCAAGGAAACCGAAATCAAAAAAAAGAATAAAAAA
AAAATGATGAATTGAAAAGGTGGTATGGTGCACTCTCAGTACAATCTGCTCTGATGCCGCATAGTTAAGC
CAGCCCCGACACCCGCCAACACCCGCTGACGCGCCCTGACGGGCTTGTCTGCTCCCGGCATCCGCTTACA
GACAAGCTGTGACCGTCTCCGGGAGCTGCATGTGTCAGAGGTTTTCACCGTCATCACCGAAACGCGCGAG
ACGAAAGGGCCTCGTGATACGCCTATTTTTATAGGTTAATGTCATGATAATAATGGTTTCTTAGACGTCA
GGTGGCACTTTTCGGGGAAATGTGCGCGGAACCCCTATTTGTTTATTTTTCTAAATACATTCAAATATGT
ATCCGCTCATGAGACAATAACCCTGATAAATGCTTCAATAATATTGAAAAAGGAAGAGTATGAGTATTCA
ACATTTCCGTGTCGCCCTTATTCCCTTTTTTGCGGCATTTTGCCTTCCTGTTTTTGCTCACCCAGAAACG
CTGGTGAAAGTAAAAGATGCTGAAGATCAGTTGGGTGCACGAGTGGGTTACATCGAACTGGATCTCAACA
GCGGTAAGATCCTTGAGAGTTTTCGCCCCGAAGAACGTTTTCCAATGATGAGCACTTTTAAAGTTCTGCT
ATGTGGCGCGGTATTATCCCGTATTGACGCCGGGCAAGAGCAACTCGGTCGCCGCATACACTATTCTCAG
AATGACTTGGTTGAGTACTCACCAGTCACAGAAAAGCATCTTACGGATGGCATGACAGTAAGAGAATTAT
GCAGTGCTGCCATAACCATGAGTGATAACACTGCGGCCAACTTACTTCTGACAACGATCGGAGGACCGAA
GGAGCTAACCGCTTTTTTGCACAACATGGGGGATCATGTAACTCGCCTTGATCGTTGGGAACCGGAGCTG
AATGAAGCCATACCAAACGACGAGCGTGACACCACGATGCCTGTAGCAATGGCAACAACGTTGCGCAAAC
TATTAACTGGCGAACTACTTACTCTAGCTTCCCGGCAACAATTAATAGACTGGATGGAGGCGGATAAAGT
TGCAGGACCACTTCTGCGCTCGGCCCTTCCGGCTGGCTGGTTTATTGCTGATAAATCTGGAGCCGGTGAG
CGTGGGTCTCGCGGTATCATTGCAGCACTGGGGCCAGATGGTAAGCCCTCCCGTATCGTAGTTATCTACA
CGACGGGGAGTCAGGCAACTATGGATGAACGAAATAGACAGATCGCTGAGATAGGTGCCTCACTGATTAA
GCATTGGTAACTGTCAGACCAAGTTTACTCATATATACTTTAGATTGATTTAAAACTTCATTTTTAATTT
AAAAGGATCTAGGTGAAGATCCTTTTTGATAATCTCATGACCAAAATCCCTTAACGTGAGTTTTCGTTCC
ACTGAGCGTCAGACCCCGTAGAAAAGATCAAAGGATCTTCTTGAGATCCTTTTTTTCTGCGCGTAATCTG
CTGCTTGCAAACAAAAAAACCACCGCTACCAGCGGTGGTTTGTTTGCCGGATCAAGAGCTACCAACTCTT
TTTCCGAAGGTAACTGGCTTCAGCAGAGCGCAGATACCAAATACTGTTCTTCTAGTGTAGCCGTAGTTAG
GCCACCACTTCAAGAACTCTGTAGCACCGCCTACATACCTCGCTCTGCTAATCCTGTTACCAGTGGCTGC
TGCCAGTGGCGATAAGTCGTGTCTTACCGGGTTGGACTCAAGACGATAGTTACCGGATAAGGCGCAGCGG
TCGGGCTGAACGGGGGGTTCGTGCACACAGCCCAGCTTGGAGCGAACGACCTACACCGAACTGAGATACC
TACAGCGTGAGCTATGAGAAAGCGCCACGCTTCCCGAAGGGAGAAAGGCGGACAGGTATCCGGTAAGCGG
CAGGGTCGGAACAGGAGAGCGCACGAGGGAGCTTCCAGGGGGAAACGCCTGGTATCTTTATAGTCCTGTC
GGGTTTCGCCACCTCTGACTTGAGCGTCGATTTTTGTGATGCTCGTCAGGGGGGCGGAGCCTATGGAAAA
ACGCCAGCAACGCGGCCTTTTTACGGTTCCTGGCCTTTTGCTGGCCTTTTGCTCACATGTTCTTTCCTGC
GTTATCCCCTGATTCTGTGGATAACCGTATTACCGCCTTTGAGTGAGCTGATACCGCTCGCCGCAGCCGA
ACGACCGAGCGCAGCGAGTCAGTGAGCGAGGAAGCGGAAGAGCGCCCAATACGCAAACCGCCTCTCCCCG
CGCGTTGGCCGATTCATTAATGCAGCTGGCACGACAGGTTTCCCGACTGAAC
Features (pLannotate 1.2.2; 19 found; start..end, strand, type, name):
     47..65      +  promoter       T3 promoter: promoter for bacteriophage T3 RNA polymerase
     77..154     -  misc_feature   MCS (fragment): pBluescript multiple cloning site
    150..395     +  CDS            RCF1 (fragment): RCF1_YEAST - Also known as AIM31. Experimental evidence at protein level: Swiss-Prot protein existence level 1. Assembly factor that plays a role in the assembly of the respiratory chain supercomplexes (SCs) composed of ubiquinol-cytochrome c oxidoreductase (cytochrome b-c1 complex, complex III, CIII) and cytochrome c oxidase (complex IV, CIV). Involved in the recruitment of COX13 and RCF2 into cytochrome c oxidase. May also be required for late-stage assembly of the COX12 and COX13 subunits (PubMed:22342701, PubMed:22405070, PubMed:22310663). Required for the generation and maintenance of a n
    618..637     +  promoter       H1-2O2 promoter (fragment): doxycycline-inducible variant of the human H1 RNA promoter (Henriksen et al., 2007)
    698..718     +  promoter       PLtetO-1 promoter (fragment): modified phage lambda PL promoter with tet operator sites (Lutz and Bujard, 1997)
   1072..1365    +  CDS            USA1 (fragment): USA1_YEAST - Experimental evidence at protein level: Swiss-Prot protein existence level 1. Scaffold protein of the endoplasmic reticulum-associated degradation (ERAD) (also known as endoplasmic reticulum quality control, ERQC) pathway involved in ubiquitin-dependent degradation of misfolded endoplasmic reticulum proteins. Component of the HRD1 ubiquitin ligase complex, which is part of the ERAD-L and ERAD-M pathways responsible for the rapid degradation of soluble lumenal and membrane proteins with misfolded lumenal domains (ERAD-L), or ER- membrane proteins with misfolded transmembrane domain
   1365..1389    -  misc_feature   MCS (fragment): pBluescript multiple cloning site
   1398..1416    -  promoter       T7 promoter: promoter for bacteriophage T7 RNA polymerase
   1419..1576    +  CDS            lacZα (fragment): LacZα fragment of β-galactosidase; lacZ fragment
   1580..2008    +  rep_origin     f1 ori (sequence partly withheld): f1 bacteriophage origin of replication; arrow indicates direction of (+) strand synthesis
   2036..2087    -  misc_feature   bom (fragment): basis of mobility region from pBR322
   2166..2969    -  CDS            URA3: orotidine-5'-phosphate decarboxylase, required for uracil biosynthesis; S. cerevisiae URA3; yeast auxotrophic marker, counterselectable with 5-fluoroorotic acid (5-FOA)
   2970..3185    -  promoter       URA3 promoter: S. cerevisiae URA3
   3193..3242    -  misc_feature   bom (fragment): basis of mobility region from pBR322
   3344..3379    -  CDS            rop (fragment): Rop protein, which maintains plasmids at low copy number; rop
   3474..3578    +  promoter       AmpR promoter: bla
   3579..4439    +  CDS            AmpR: β-lactamase; bla; confers resistance to ampicillin, carbenicillin, and related antibiotics
   4610..5198    +  rep_origin     ori: high-copy-number ColE1/pMB1/pBR322/pUC origin of replication
   5381..5458    +  CDS            lacI (fragment): lac repressor; lacI; The lac repressor binds to the lac operator to inhibit transcription in E. coli. This inhibition can be relieved by adding lactose or isopropyl-β-D-thiogalactopyranoside (IPTG).
