[The description below was written by a language model from this plasmid's Addgene catalogue record and pLannotate feature annotations shown in this document.]
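Description:
pSV_243 is a yeast integrating plasmid built on pRS306, a pBluescript-derived shuttle backbone that has no yeast replication origin in the feature tables and so must recombine into the S. cerevisiae genome to be maintained. In E. coli it is propagated at high copy from a ColE1/pUC-type origin under ampicillin selection (AmpR). An f1 origin and flanking T3 and T7 promoters remain from the parent vector. In yeast, selection is through URA3 with its own promoter. This marker can also be counterselected with 5-FOA, which in principle permits pop-in/pop-out allele replacement, although the record does not describe the integration strategy.

The roughly 1.2 kb insert, cloned between SpeI and NotI, is a modified piece of the YML029W (USA1) locus. According to the depositor's description it runs from sequence upstream of YML029W through the native transcription factor binding region, then two tetO2 operator units placed ahead of the TATA element, then the start of the YML029W coding region. The coding region carries four silent substitutions, an NMD2 intron and a restriction site. The feature tables agree with this layout, showing a fragment of the neighbouring RCF1 gene, short hits to tet operator-containing promoters, and a partial USA1 coding sequence. Only the 5′ portion of the gene is therefore present. The operators place the otherwise native promoter under control of tet regulators, and the silent changes "mark" the transcript so that it can be told apart from the wild-type mRNA without altering the protein. The stated purpose is expression of marked mRNA from insertional promoters, in work on multiplexed gene control and mRNA turnover. The repository's sequencing result is about 115 nt shorter than the depositor sequence and lacks the annotated lac promoter/operator region.
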