Addgene plasmid #122940: pSV_243
Purpose: Expression of the marked mRNA under the control of insertional promoters.
Depositing lab: Attila Becskei. Depositing organization: University of Basel. Publication: Multiplexed gene control reveals rapid mRNA turnover. Baudrimont A, Voegeli S, Viloria EC, Stritt F, Lenon M, Wada T, Jaquet V, Becskei A. Sci Adv. 2017 Jul 12;3(7):e1700006. doi: 10.1126/sciadv.1700006. eCollection 2017 Jul. PubMed 28706991.
Backbone
  Vector backbone: pRS306
  Backbone manufacturer: ATCC
  Backbone size w/o insert (bp): 4365
  Vector type: Yeast Expression
  Selectable markers: URA3
Growth in bacteria
  Bacterial resistance: Ampicillin, 100 μg/mL
  Growth temperature: 37°C
  Growth strain: DH5alpha
  Copy number: High Copy
Gene/Insert
  Gene/Insert name: YML029W (Marked)
  Species: S. cerevisiae (budding yeast)
  Insert size (bp): 1211
  Mutation: YML029W: bp 52-63 GAGATTGATCTT to GAAATAGACCTA
  Promoter: Pyml029w-tetO(2)
  Cloning method: Restriction Enzyme; 5′ cloning site SpeI (not destroyed); 3′ cloning site NotI (not destroyed)
Terms and licenses: Academic/Nonprofit Terms; Industry Terms: Not Available to Industry
Depositor comments: pRS306SpeI-UP YML029W-TFs-[tetO2]2-TATA_YML029W_4silmut_NMD2intron_RS_BgllI-NotI
How to cite: pSV_243 was a gift from Attila Becskei (Addgene plasmid # 122940 ; http://n2t.net/addgene:122940 ; RRID:Addgene_122940)
